>Addgene plasmid #195103 | pX459-sgRNA1-CTCF-prom | addgene full sequence | sequence record 383875 | Addgene NGS Result
GAGGGCCTATTTCCCATGATTCCTTCATATTTGCATATACGATACAAGGCTGTTAGAGAGATAATTGGAA
TTAATTTGACTGTAAACACAAAGATATTAGTACAAAATACGTGACGTAGAAAGTAATAATTTCTTGGGTA
GTTTGCAGTTTTAAAATTATGTTTTAAAATGGACTATCATATGCTTACCGTAACTTGAAAGTATTTCGAT
TTCTTGGCTTTATATATCTTGTGGAAAGGACGAAACACCGCTGTTTAACCCATTCCGGTCGTTTTAGAGC
TAGAAATAGCAAGTTAAAATAAGGCTAGTCCGTTATCAACTTGAAAAAGTGGCACCGAGTCGGTGCTTTT
TTGTTTTAGAGCTAGAAATAGCAAGTTAAAATAAGGCTAGTCCGTTTTTAGCGCGTGCGCCAATTCTGCA
GACAAATGGCTCTAGAGGTACCCGTTACATAACTTACGGTAAATGGCCCGCCTGGCTGACCGCCCAACGA
CCCCCGCCCATTGACGTCAATAGTAACGCCAATAGGGACTTTCCATTGACGTCAATGGGTGGAGTATTTA
CGGTAAACTGCCCACTTGGCAGTACATCAAGTGTATCATATGCCAAGTACGCCCCCTATTGACGTCAATG
ACGGTAAATGGCCCGCCTGGCATTGTGCCCAGTACATGACCTTATGGGACTTTCCTACTTGGCAGTACAT
CTACGTATTAGTCATCGCTATTACCATGGTCGAGGTGAGCCCCACGTTCTGCTTCACTCTCCCCATCTCC
CCCCCCTCCCCACCCCCAATTTTGTATTTATTTATTTTTTAATTATTTTGTGCAGCGATGGGGGCGGGGG
GGGGGGGGGGGCGCGCGCCGGGGGGGGGGGGGGGGGGGGGGGGGGGGGGGGGGGSGRGGSGGRGRGGKGC
GGCGGCAGCCAATCAGAGCGGCGCGCTCCGAAAGTTTCCTTTTATGGCGAGGCGGCGGCGGCGGCGGCCC
TATAAAAAGCGAAGCGCGCGGCGGGCGGGAGTCGCTGCGCGCTGCCTTCGCCCCGTGCCCCGCTCCGCCG
CCGCCTCGCGCCGCCCGCCCCGGCTCTGACTGACCGCGTTACTCCCACAGGTGAGCGGGCGGGACGGCCC
TTCTCCTCCGGGCTGTAATTAGCTGAGCAAGAGGTAAGGGTTTAAGGGATGGTTGGTTGGTGGGGTATTA
ATGTTTAATTACCTGGAGCACCTGCCTGAAATCACTTTTTTTCAGGTTGGACCGGTGCCACCATGGACTA
TAAGGACCACGACGGAGACTACAAGGATCATGATATTGATTACAAAGACGATGACGATAAGATGGCCCCA
AAGAAGAAGCGGAAGGTCGGTATCCACGGAGTCCCAGCAGCCGACAAGAAGTACAGCATCGGCCTGGACA
TCGGCACCAACTCTGTGGGCTGGGCCGTGATCACCGACGAGTACAAGGTGCCCAGCAAGAAATTCAAGGT
GCTGGGCAACACCGACCGGCACAGCATCAAGAAGAACCTGATCGGAGCCCTGCTGTTCGACAGCGGCGAA
ACAGCCGAGGCCACCCGGCTGAAGAGAACCGCCAGAAGAAGATACACCAGACGGAAGAACCGGATCTGCT
ATCTGCAAGAGATCTTCAGCAACGAGATGGCCAAGGTGGACGACAGCTTCTTCCACAGACTGGAAGAGTC
CTTCCTGGTGGAAGAGGATAAGAAGCACGAGCGGCACCCCATCTTCGGCAACATCGTGGACGAGGTGGCC
TACCACGAGAAGTACCCCACCATCTACCACCTGAGAAAGAAACTGGTGGACAGCACCGACAAGGCCGACC
TGCGGCTGATCTATCTGGCCCTGGCCCACATGATCAAGTTCCGGGGCCACTTCCTGATCGAGGGCGACCT
GAACCCCGACAACAGCGACGTGGACAAGCTGTTCATCCAGCTGGTGCAGACCTACAACCAGCTGTTCGAG
GAAAACCCCATCAACGCCAGCGGCGTGGACGCCAAGGCCATCCTGTCTGCCAGACTGAGCAAGAGCAGAC
GGCTGGAAAATCTGATCGCCCAGCTGCCCGGCGAGAAGAAGAATGGCCTGTTCGGAAACCTGATTGCCCT
GAGCCTGGGCCTGACCCCCAACTTCAAGAGCAACTTCGACCTGGCCGAGGATGCCAAACTGCAGCTGAGC
AAGGACACCTACGACGACGACCTGGACAACCTGCTGGCCCAGATCGGCGACCAGTACGCCGACCTGTTTC
TGGCCGCCAAGAACCTGTCCGACGCCATCCTGCTGAGCGACATCCTGAGAGTGAACACCGAGATCACCAA
GGCCCCCCTGAGCGCCTCTATGATCAAGAGATACGACGAGCACCACCAGGACCTGACCCTGCTGAAAGCT
CTCGTGCGGCAGCAGCTGCCTGAGAAGTACAAAGAGATTTTCTTCGACCAGAGCAAGAACGGCTACGCCG
GCTACATTGACGGCGGAGCCAGCCAGGAAGAGTTCTACAAGTTCATCAAGCCCATCCTGGAAAAGATGGA
CGGCACCGAGGAACTGCTCGTGAAGCTGAACAGAGAGGACCTGCTGCGGAAGCAGCGGACCTTCGACAAC
GGCAGCATCCCCCACCAGATCCACCTGGGAGAGCTGCACGCCATTCTGCGGCGGCAGGAAGATTTTTACC
CATTCCTGAAGGACAACCGGGAAAAGATCGAGAAGATCCTGACCTTCCGCATCCCCTACTACGTGGGCCC
TCTGGCCAGGGGAAACAGCAGATTCGCCTGGATGACCAGAAAGAGCGAGGAAACCATCACCCCCTGGAAC
TTCGAGGAAGTGGTGGACAAGGGCGCTTCCGCCCAGAGCTTCATCGAGCGGATGACCAACTTCGATAAGA
ACCTGCCCAACGAGAAGGTGCTGCCCAAGCACAGCCTGCTGTACGAGTACTTCACCGTGTATAACGAGCT
GACCAAAGTGAAATACGTGACCGAGGGAATGAGAAAGCCCGCCTTCCTGAGCGGCGAGCAGAAAAAGGCC
ATCGTGGACCTGCTGTTCAAGACCAACCGGAAAGTGACCGTGAAGCAGCTGAAAGAGGACTACTTCAAGA
AAATCGAGTGCTTCGACTCCGTGGAAATCTCCGGCGTGGAAGATCGGTTCAACGCCTCCCTGGGCACATA
CCACGATCTGCTGAAAATTATCAAGGACAAGGACTTCCTGGACAATGAGGAAAACGAGGACATTCTGGAA
GATATCGTGCTGACCCTGACACTGTTTGAGGACAGAGAGATGATCGAGGAACGGCTGAAAACCTATGCCC
ACCTGTTCGACGACAAAGTGATGAAGCAGCTGAAGCGGCGGAGATACACCGGCTGGGGCAGGCTGAGCCG
GAAGCTGATCAACGGCATCCGGGACAAGCAGTCCGGCAAGACAATCCTGGATTTCCTGAAGTCCGACGGC
TTCGCCAACAGAAACTTCATGCAGCTGATCCACGACGACAGCCTGACCTTTAAAGAGGACATCCAGAAAG
CCCAGGTGTCCGGCCAGGGCGATAGCCTGCACGAGCACATTGCCAATCTGGCCGGCAGCCCCGCCATTAA
GAAGGGCATCCTGCAGACAGTGAAGGTGGTGGACGAGCTCGTGAAAGTGATGGGCCGGCACAAGCCCGAG
AACATCGTGATCGAAATGGCCAGAGAGAACCAGACCACCCAGAAGGGACAGAAGAACAGCCGCGAGAGAA
TGAAGCGGATCGAAGAGGGCATCAAAGAGCTGGGCAGCCAGATCCTGAAAGAACACCCCGTGGAAAACAC
CCAGCTGCAGAACGAGAAGCTGTACCTGTACTACCTGCAGAATGGGCGGGATATGTACGTGGACCAGGAA
CTGGACATCAACCGGCTGTCCGACTACGATGTGGACCATATCGTGCCTCAGAGCTTTCTGAAGGACGACT
CCATCGACAACAAGGTGCTGACCAGAAGCGACAAGAACCGGGGCAAGAGCGACAACGTGCCCTCCGAAGA
GGTCGTGAAGAAGATGAAGAACTACTGGCGGCAGCTGCTGAACGCCAAGCTGATTACCCAGAGAAAGTTC
GACAATCTGACCAAGGCCGAGAGAGGCGGCCTGAGCGAACTGGATAAGGCCGGCTTCATCAAGAGACAGC
TGGTGGAAACCCGGCAGATCACAAAGCACGTGGCACAGATCCTGGACTCCCGGATGAACACTAAGTACGA
CGAGAATGACAAGCTGATCCGGGAAGTGAAAGTGATCACCCTGAAGTCCAAGCTGGTGTCCGATTTCCGG
AAGGATTTCCAGTTTTACAAAGTGCGCGAGATCAACAACTACCACCACGCCCACGACGCCTACCTGAACG
CCGTCGTGGGAACCGCCCTGATCAAAAAGTACCCTAAGCTGGAAAGCGAGTTCGTGTACGGCGACTACAA
GGTGTACGACGTGCGGAAGATGATCGCCAAGAGCGAGCAGGAAATCGGCAAGGCTACCGCCAAGTACTTC
TTCTACAGCAACATCATGAACTTTTTCAAGACCGAGATTACCCTGGCCAACGGCGAGATCCGGAAGCGGC
CTCTGATCGAGACAAACGGCGAAACCGGGGAGATCGTGTGGGATAAGGGCCGGGATTTTGCCACCGTGCG
GAAAGTGCTGAGCATGCCCCAAGTGAATATCGTGAAAAAGACCGAGGTGCAGACAGGCGGCTTCAGCAAA
GAGTCTATCCTGCCCAAGAGGAACAGCGATAAGCTGATCGCCAGAAAGAAGGACTGGGACCCTAAGAAGT
ACGGCGGCTTCGACAGCCCCACCGTGGCCTATTCTGTGCTGGTGGTGGCCAAAGTGGAAAAGGGCAAGTC
CAAGAAACTGAAGAGTGTGAAAGAGCTGCTGGGGATCACCATCATGGAAAGAAGCAGCTTCGAGAAGAAT
CCCATCGACTTTCTGGAAGCCAAGGGCTACAAAGAAGTGAAAAAGGACCTGATCATCAAGCTGCCTAAGT
ACTCCCTGTTCGAGCTGGAAAACGGCCGGAAGAGAATGCTGGCCTCTGCCGGCGAACTGCAGAAGGGAAA
CGAACTGGCCCTGCCCTCCAAATATGTGAACTTCCTGTACCTGGCCAGCCACTATGAGAAGCTGAAGGGC
TCCCCCGAGGATAATGAGCAGAAACAGCTGTTTGTGGAACAGCACAAGCACTACCTGGACGAGATCATCG
AGCAGATCAGCGAGTTCTCCAAGAGAGTGATCCTGGCCGACGCTAATCTGGACAAAGTGCTGTCCGCCTA
CAACAAGCACCGGGATAAGCCCATCAGAGAGCAGGCCGAGAATATCATCCACCTGTTTACCCTGACCAAT
CTGGGAGCCCCTGCCGCCTTCAAGTACTTTGACACCACCATCGACCGGAAGAGGTACACCAGCACCAAAG
AGGTGCTGGACGCCACCCTGATCCACCAGAGCATCACCGGCCTGTACGAGACACGGATCGACCTGTCTCA
GCTGGGAGGCGACAAAAGGCCGGCGGCCACGAAAAAGGCCGGCCAGGCAAAAAAGAAAAAGGAATTCGGC
AGTGGAGAGGGCAGAGGAAGTCTGCTAACATGCGGTGACGTCGAGGAGAATCCTGGCCCAATGACCGAGT
ACAAGCCCACGGTGCGCCTCGCCACCCGCGACGACGTCCCCAGGGCCGTACGCACCCTCGCCGCCGCGTT
CGCCGACTACCCCGCCACGCGCCACACCGTCGATCCGGACCGCCACATCGAGCGGGTCACCGAGCTGCAA
GAACTCTTCCTCACGCGCGTCGGGCTCGACATCGGCAAGGTGTGGGTCGCGGACGACGGCGCCGCGGTGG
CGGTCTGGACCACGCCGGAGAGCGTCGAAGCGGGGGCGGTGTTCGCCGAGATCGGCCCGCGCATGGCCGA
GTTGAGCGGTTCCCGGCTGGCCGCGCAGCAACAGATGGAAGGCCTCCTGGCGCCGCACCGGCCCAAGGAG
CCCGCGTGGTTCCTGGCCACCGTCGGAGTCTCGCCCGACCACCAGGGCAAGGGTCTGGGCAGCGCCGTCG
TGCTCCCCGGAGTGGAGGCGGCCGAGCGCGCCGGGGTGCCCGCCTTCCTGGAGACCTCCGCGCCCCGCAA
CCTCCCCTTCTACGAGCGGCTCGGCTTCACCGTCACCGCCGACGTCGAGGTGCCCGAAGGACCGCGCACC
TGGTGCATGACCCGCAAGCCCGGTGCCTGAGAATTCTAACTAGAGCTCGCTGATCAGCCTCGACTGTGCC
TTCTAGTTGCCAGCCATCTGTTGTTTGCCCCTCCCCCGTGCCTTCCTTGACCCTGGAAGGTGCCACTCCC
ACTGTCCTTTCCTAATAAAATGAGGAAATTGCATCGCATTGTCTGAGTAGGTGTCATTCTATTCTGGGGG
GTGGGGTGGGGCAGGACAGCAAGGGGGAGGATTGGGAAGAGAATAGCAGGCATGCTGGGGAGCGGCCGCA
GGAACCCCTAGTGATGGAGTTGGCCACTCCCTCTCTGCGCGCTCGCTCGCTCACTGAGGCCGGGCGACCA
AAGGTCGCCCGACGCCCGGGCTTTGCCCGGGCGGCCTCAGTGAGCGAGCGAGCGCGCAGCTGCCTGCAGG
GGCGCCTGATGCGGTATTTTCTCCTTACGCATCTGTGCGGTATTTCACACCGCATA
[95 nt withheld, positions 6637-6731]
T
[46 nt withheld, positions 6733-6778]
C
[141 nt withheld, positions 6780-6920]
CCTTTGACGTTGGAGTCCACGTTCTTT
[37 nt withheld, positions 6948-6984]
ACTCTATCTCGGGCTATTCTTTTGATTTATAAGGGATTTTGCCGATTTCGGTCTATTGGTTAAAAAATGA
GCTGATTTAACAAAAATTTAACGCGAATTTTAACAAAATATTAACGTTTACAATTTTATGGTGCACTCTC
AGTACAATCTGCTCTGATGCCGCATAGTTAAGCCAGCCCCGACACCCGCCAACACCCGCTGACGCGCCCT
GACGGGCTTGTCTGCTCCCGGCATCCGCTTACAGACAAGCTGTGACCGTCTCCGGGAGCTGCATGTGTCA
GAGGTTTTCACCGTCATCACCGAAACGCGCGAGACGAAAGGGCCTCGTGATACGCCTATTTTTATAGGTT
AATGTCATGATAATAATGGTTTCTTAGACGTCAGGTGGCACTTTTCGGGGAAATGTGCGCGGAACCCCTA
TTTGTTTATTTTTCTAAATACATTCAAATATGTATCCGCTCATGAGACAATAACCCTGATAAATGCTTCA
ATAATATTGAAAAAGGAAGAGTATGAGTATTCAACATTTCCGTGTCGCCCTTATTCCCTTTTTTGCGGCA
TTTTGCCTTCCTGTTTTTGCTCACCCAGAAACGCTGGTGAAAGTAAAAGATGCTGAAGATCAGTTGGGTG
CACGAGTGGGTTACATCGAACTGGATCTCAACAGCGGTAAGATCCTTGAGAGTTTTCGCCCCGAAGAACG
TTTTCCAATGATGAGCACTTTTAAAGTTCTGCTATGTGGCGCGGTATTATCCCGTATTGACGCCGGGCAA
GAGCAACTCGGTCGCCGCATACACTATTCTCAGAATGACTTGGTTGAGTACTCACCAGTCACAGAAAAGC
ATCTTACGGATGGCATGACAGTAAGAGAATTATGCAGTGCTGCCATAACCATGAGTGATAACACTGCGGC
CAACTTACTTCTGACAACGATCGGAGGACCGAAGGAGCTAACCGCTTTTTTGCACAACATGGGGGATCAT
GTAACTCGCCTTGATCGTTGGGAACCGGAGCTGAATGAAGCCATACCAAACGACGAGCGTGACACCACGA
TGCCTGTAGCAATGGCAACAACGTTGCGCAAACTATTAACTGGCGAACTACTTACTCTAGCTTCCCGGCA
ACAATTAATAGACTGGATGGAGGCGGATAAAGTTGCAGGACCACTTCTGCGCTCGGCCCTTCCGGCTGGC
TGGTTTATTGCTGATAAATCTGGAGCCGGTGAGCGTGGAAGCCGCGGTATCATTGCAGCACTGGGGCCAG
ATGGTAAGCCCTCCCGTATCGTAGTTATCTACACGACGGGGAGTCAGGCAACTATGGATGAACGAAATAG
ACAGATCGCTGAGATAGGTGCCTCACTGATTAAGCATTGGTAACTGTCAGACCAAGTTTACTCATATATA
CTTTAGATTGATTTAAAACTTCATTTTTAATTTAAAAGGATCTAGGTGAAGATCCTTTTTGATAATCTCA
TGACCAAAATCCCTTAACGTGAGTTTTCGTTCCACTGAGCGTCAGACCCCGTAGAAAAGATCAAAGGATC
TTCTTGAGATCCTTTTTTTCTGCGCGTAATCTGCTGCTTGCAAACAAAAAAACCACCGCTACCAGCGGTG
GTTTGTTTGCCGGATCAAGAGCTACCAACTCTTTTTCCGAAGGTAACTGGCTTCAGCAGAGCGCAGATAC
CAAATACTGTTCTTCTAGTGTAGCCGTAGTTAGGCCACCACTTCAAGAACTCTGTAGCACCGCCTACATA
CCTCGCTCTGCTAATCCTGTTACCAGTGGCTGCTGCCAGTGGCGATAAGTCGTGTCTTACCGGGTTGGAC
TCAAGACGATAGTTACCGGATAAGGCGCAGCGGTCGGGCTGAACGGGGGGTTCGTGCACACAGCCCAGCT
TGGAGCGAACGACCTACACCGAACTGAGATACCTACAGCGTGAGCTATGAGAAAGCGCCACGCTTCCCGA
AGGGAGAAAGGCGGACAGGTATCCGGTAAGCGGCAGGGTCGGAACAGGAGAGCGCACGAGGGAGCTTCCA
GGGGGAAACGCCTGGTATCTTTATAGTCCTGTCGGGTTTCGCCACCTCTGACTTGAGCGTCGATTTTTGT
GATGCTCGTCAGGGGGGCGGAGCCTATGGAAAAACGCCAGCAACGCGGCCTTTTTACGGTTCCTGGCCTT
TTGCTGGCCTTTTGCTCACATGT
Features (pLannotate 1.2.2; 18 found; start..end, strand, type, name):
      1..241     +  promoter       U6 promoter: RNA polymerase III promoter for human U6 snRNA
    271..346     +  misc_RNA       gRNA scaffold: guide RNA scaffold for the Streptococcus pyogenes CRISPR/Cas9 system
    353..396     +  misc_RNA       gRNA scaffold (fragment): guide RNA scaffold for the Streptococcus pyogenes CRISPR/Cas9 system
    443..728     +  enhancer       CMV enhancer: human cytomegalovirus immediate early enhancer; contains an 18-bp deletion relative to the standard CMV enhancer
   1008..1235    +  intron         hybrid intron: hybrid between chicken β-actin (CBA) and minute virus of mice (MMV) introns (Gray et al., 2011)
   1373..2974    +  CDS            Cas9(N): N-terminal portion of Streptococcus pyogenes Cas9 (Zetsche et al., 2015)
   2975..5473    +  CDS            Cas9(C): C-terminal portion of Streptococcus pyogenes Cas9 (Zetsche et al., 2015)
   5474..5521    +  CDS            nucleoplasmin NLS: bipartite nuclear localization signal from nucleoplasmin
   5591..6190    +  CDS            PuroR (fragment): puromycin N-acetyltransferase; pac from Streptomyces; confers resistance to puromycin
   6224..6335    +  polyA_signal   bGH poly(A) signal: bovine growth hormone polyadenylation signal
   6440..6580    +  repeat_region  AAV2 ITR: inverted terminal repeat of adeno-associated virus serotype 2 inverted
   6585..6636    -  misc_feature   bom (fragment): basis of mobility region from pBR322
   6655..7110    +  rep_origin     f1 ori (sequence partly withheld): f1 bacteriophage origin of replication; arrow indicates direction of (+) strand synthesis
   7111..7160    -  misc_feature   bom (fragment): basis of mobility region from pBR322
   7262..7297    -  CDS            rop (fragment): Rop protein, which maintains plasmids at low copy number; rop
   7392..7496    +  promoter       AmpR promoter: bla
   7497..8357    +  CDS            AmpR: β-lactamase; bla; confers resistance to ampicillin, carbenicillin, and related antibiotics
   8528..9116    +  rep_origin     ori: high-copy-number ColE1/pMB1/pBR322/pUC origin of replication
