[The description below was written by a language model from this plasmid's Addgene catalogue record and pLannotate feature annotations shown in this document.]
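Description:
pX459-sgRNA1-CTCF-prom is a mammalian CRISPR expression plasmid of about 9.2 kb, built on the PX459 V2.0 backbone. It delivers Streptococcus pyogenes Cas9 nuclease and a single guide RNA from one vector by transient transfection. It is propagated in E. coli using a high-copy ColE1/pUC-type origin and ampicillin resistance (β-lactamase under its own promoter). An f1 phage origin is also present. A single AAV2 inverted terminal repeat is annotated downstream of the expression cassette, and short matches to bom and rop appear nearby. These seem to be remnants of the backbone lineage rather than functional parts.

The guide cassette consists of the human U6 RNA polymerase III promoter, a 20-nt spacer and the S. pyogenes gRNA scaffold. The spacer was cloned between BbsI sites, which were destroyed in the process, and it directs cleavage upstream of the human CTCF promoter. An additional partial scaffold fragment is annotated just after the full scaffold.

The second cassette begins with a CMV enhancer and a hybrid chicken β-actin/minute virus of mice intron. The core promoter between them is not annotated in the feature table. This unit drives the Cas9 coding sequence, which the annotation software splits into N- and C-terminal portions that are contiguous. Cas9 is followed by a nucleoplasmin nuclear localization signal. According to the record, puromycin N-acetyltransferase is joined to Cas9 through a 2A peptide, so both proteins arise from one transcript, which ends at a bGH polyadenylation signal. Puromycin treatment therefore enriches for transfected, Cas9-expressing cells.

The "sgRNA1" name suggests use alongside other guides, but the record does not state this. The associated publication concerns cohesin dynamics and gene regulation.
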