Addgene plasmid #195103: pX459-sgRNA1-CTCF-prom
Purpose: Vector for transient expression of spCas9-nuclease (V2.0) and a sgRNA targeting upstream of the human CTCF promoter. Puromycin selection (2A-fusion).
Depositing lab: Job Dekker. Depositing organization: University of Massachusetts, Worcester. Publication: A cohesin traffic pattern genetically linked to gene regulation. Valton AL, Venev SV, Mair B, Khokhar ES, Tong AHY, Usaj M, Chan K, Pai AA, Moffat J, Dekker J. Nat Struct Mol Biol. 2022 Dec 8. doi: 10.1038/s41594-022-00890-9. PubMed 36482254.
Backbone
  Vector backbone: PX459 V2.0 Addgene plasmid #62988
  Total vector size (bp): 9178
  Vector type: Mammalian Expression, CRISPR
  Selectable markers: Puromycin
Growth in bacteria
  Bacterial resistance: Ampicillin, 100 μg/mL
  Growth temperature: 37°C
  Growth strain: DH5alpha
  Copy number: Unknown
Gene/Insert
  Gene/Insert name: sgRNA against CTCF promoter
  gRNA/shRNA sequence: CTGTTTAACCCATTCCGGTC
  Species: H. sapiens (human)
  Cloning method: Restriction Enzyme; 5′ cloning site BbsI (destroyed during cloning); 3′ cloning site BbsI (destroyed during cloning)
  Sequencing primers: 5′ GACTATCATATGCTTACCGT
Terms and licenses: Academic/Nonprofit Terms; Industry Terms: Not Available to Industry
Depositor comments: Please visit https://www.biorxiv.org/content/10.1101/2021.07.29.454218v1 for bioRxiv preprint.
How to cite: pX459-sgRNA1-CTCF-prom was a gift from Job Dekker (Addgene plasmid # 195103 ; http://n2t.net/addgene:195103 ; RRID:Addgene_195103)
